Addgene plasmid #234386: CHICKV_KY575571.1_NSP2_Pro_NHisTEV_CThromAvi
Purpose: Bacterial expression for structure determination. May not contain entire coding region of gene.
Depositing lab: Cheryl Arrowsmith. Depositing organization: University of Toronto.
Backbone
  Vector backbone: pET28-MHL
  Backbone manufacturer: Cheryl Arrowsmith, Addgene plasmid #26096
  Vector type: Bacterial Expression
  Selectable markers: Low Copy
Growth in bacteria
  Bacterial resistance: Kanamycin, 50 μg/mL
  Growth temperature: 37°C
  Growth strain: DH5alpha
  Copy number: Low Copy
Gene/Insert
  Gene/Insert name: Nsp2_CHICKV
  Species: chikungunya virus
  Promoter: T7
  Tag / fusion protein: LVPRGSSSGLNDIFEAQKIEWHE (C terminal on insert); MHHHHHHSSGRENLYFQG (N terminal on insert)
  Cloning method: Unknown
  Sequencing primers: 5′ T7; 3′ T7-term
Terms and licenses: Academic/Nonprofit Terms; Industry Terms: Not Available to Industry
How to cite: CHICKV_KY575571.1_NSP2_Pro_NHisTEV_CThromAvi was a gift from Cheryl Arrowsmith (Addgene plasmid # 234386 ; http://n2t.net/addgene:234386 ; RRID:Addgene_234386)
