[The description below was written by a language model from this plasmid's Addgene catalogue record and pLannotate feature annotations shown in this document.]
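Description:
CHICKV_KY575571.1_NSP2_Pro_NHisTEV_CThromAvi is a 6,427 nt bacterial expression plasmid built on the pET28-MHL backbone and intended for producing a chikungunya virus nsP2 fragment in E. coli for structure determination. It is selected with kanamycin through an aph(3')-Ia resistance gene. It replicates from a ColE1/pBR322-type origin accompanied by the bom region and the rop gene, which keeps copy number low, in line with the low-copy catalogue entry. An f1 origin is also present, along with short remnants of a tetracycline resistance gene that are backbone leftovers rather than functional markers.

Expression follows the standard pET arrangement. A T7 promoter is followed by a lac operator and the T7 gene 10 ribosome binding site, and a T7 terminator sits downstream. A plasmid-borne lacI gene supplies repressor, so transcription is held off until IPTG induction in a host that provides T7 RNA polymerase.

The open reading frame begins with an N-terminal hexahistidine tag and a TEV protease cleavage site, allowing affinity purification followed by tag removal. The viral insert comes next, annotated as a roughly 1 kb match to the chikungunya non-structural polyprotein. The annotation text describes nsP4 only because it is the generic polyprotein entry. The name and catalogue fields indicate the nsP2 protease region, and the record cautions that the full coding region may not be included. At the C-terminus the insert carries a thrombin cleavage site followed by an AviTag, a substrate for BirA-mediated site-specific biotinylation, useful for immobilisation or binding assays. The His-tag and solubility-tag fragments annotated downstream of the insert appear to be residual backbone sequence; the record does not show whether they are translated.
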