Features (pLannotate 1.2.2; 20 found; start..end, strand, type, name):
     16..444     +  rep_origin     f1 ori (sequence partly withheld): f1 bacteriophage origin of replication; arrow indicates direction of (+) strand synthesis
    497..554     +  promoter       AmpR promoter (fragment): bla
    563..1378    -  CDS            KanR: aminoglycoside phosphotransferase; aph(3')-Ia; confers resistance to kanamycin in bacteria or G418 (Geneticin®) in eukaryotes
   1500..2088    +  rep_origin     ori: high-copy-number ColE1/pMB1/pBR322/pUC origin of replication
   2274..2413    -  misc_feature   bom: basis of mobility region from pBR322
   2515..2706    -  CDS            rop: Rop protein, which maintains plasmids at low copy number; rop
   2723..3103    +  CDS            YPB1_ECOLX: Protein predicted: Swiss-Prot protein existence level 4. From Escherichia coli.
   3175..3466    -  CDS            TcR (fragment): tetracycline efflux protein; tet; confers resistance to tetracycline
   3481..3502    -  protein_bind   CAP binding site: CAP binding activates transcription in the presence of cAMP. E. coli catabolite activator protein
   3515..4597    -  CDS            lacI: lac repressor; lacI; The lac repressor binds to the lac operator to inhibit transcription in E. coli. This inhibition can be relieved by adding lactose or isopropyl-β-D-thiogalactopyranoside (IPTG).
   4598..4675    -  promoter       lacI promoter: lacI
   4683..4962    -  CDS            TcR (fragment): tetracycline efflux protein; tet; confers resistance to tetracycline
   4984..5002    +  promoter       T7 promoter: promoter for bacteriophage T7 RNA polymerase
   5003..5027    +  protein_bind   lac operator: The lac repressor binds to the lac operator to inhibit transcription in E. coli. This inhibition can be relieved by adding lactose or isopropyl-β-D-thiogalactopyranoside (IPTG). lac repressor encoded by lacI
   5042..5064    +  RBS            RBS: efficient ribosome binding site from bacteriophage T7 gene 10 (Olins and Rangwala, 1989)
   5072..5090    +  CDS            capTEV™ (fragment): composite tag for in vivo biotinylation, TEV protease cleavage, and 6xHis tagging
   5125..6147    +  CDS            POLN_CHIKS (fragment): Experimental evidence at protein level: Swiss-Prot protein existence level 1. [RNA-directed RNA polymerase nsP4]: RNA dependent RNA polymerase (By similarity). Replicates genomic and antigenomic RNA by recognizing replications specific signals. The early replication complex formed by the polyprotein P123 and nsP4 synthesizes minus- strand RNAs (By similarity). The late replication complex composed of fully processed nsP1-nsP4 is responsible for the production of genomic and subgenomic plus-strand RNAs (By similarity). From Chikungunya virus (strain S27-African prototype) (CHIKV).
   6275..6292    +  CDS            9xHis (fragment): 9xHis affinity tag
   6302..6351    +  CDS            SET1 (fragment): solubility-enhancement tag derived from T7 phage gene 10B
   6359..6406    +  terminator     T7 terminator: transcription terminator for bacteriophage T7 RNA polymerase
>Addgene plasmid #234386 | CHICKV_KY575571.1_NSP2_Pro_NHisTEV_CThromAvi | addgene full sequence | sequence record 469848 | Addgene NGS Result
GGATTGGCGAATGGG
[124 nt withheld, positions 16-139]
C
[91 nt withheld, positions 141-231]
A
[49 nt withheld, positions 233-281]
CCTTTGACGTTGGAGTCCACGTTCTTT
[37 nt withheld, positions 309-345]
ACCCTATCTCGGTCTATTCTTTTGATTTATAAGGGATTTTGCCGATTTCGGCCTATTGGTTAAAAAATGA
GCTGATTTAACAAAAATTTAACGCGAATTTTAACAAAATATTAACGCTTACAATTTAGGTGGCACTTTTC
GGGGAAATGTGCGCGGAACCCCTATTTGTTTATTTTTCTAAATACATTCAAATATGTATCCGCTCATGAA
TTAATTCTTAGAAAAACTCATCGAGCATCAAATGAAACTGCAATTTATTCATATCAGGATTATCAATACC
ATATTTTTGAAAAAGCCGTTTCTGTAATGAAGGAGAAAACTCACCGAGGCAGTTCCATAGGATGGCAAGA
TCCTGGTATCGGTCTGCGATTCCGACTCGTCCAACATCAATACAACCTATTAATTTCCCCTCGTCAAAAA
TAAGGTTATCAAGTGAGAAATCACCATGAGTGACGACTGAATCCGGTGAGAATGGCAAAAGTTTATGCAT
TTCTTTCCAGACTTGTTCAACAGGCCAGCCATTACGCTCGTCATCAAAATCACTCGCATCAACCAAACCG
TTATTCATTCGTGATTGCGCCTGAGCGAGACGAAATACGCGATCGCTGTTAAAAGGACAATTACAAACAG
GAATCGAATGCAACCGGCGCAGGAACACTGCCAGCGCATCAACAATATTTTCACCTGAATCAGGATATTC
TTCTAATACCTGGAATGCTGTTTTCCCGGGGATCGCAGTGGTGAGTAACCATGCATCATCAGGAGTACGG
ATAAAATGCTTGATGGTCGGAAGAGGCATAAATTCCGTCAGCCAGTTTAGTCTGACCATCTCATCTGTAA
CATCATTGGCAACGCTACCTTTGCCATGTTTCAGAAACAACTCTGGCGCATCGGGCTTCCCATACAATCG
ATAGATTGTCGCACCTGATTGCCCGACATTATCGCGAGCCCATTTATACCCATATAAATCAGCATCCATG
TTGGAATTTAATCGCGGCCTAGAGCAAGACGTTTCCCGTTGAATATGGCTCATAACACCCCTTGTATTAC
TGTTTATGTAAGCAGACAGTTTTATTGTTCATGACCAAAATCCCTTAACGTGAGTTTTCGTTCCACTGAG
CGTCAGACCCCGTAGAAAAGATCAAAGGATCTTCTTGAGATCCTTTTTTTCTGCGCGTAATCTGCTGCTT
GCAAACAAAAAAACCACCGCTACCAGCGGTGGTTTGTTTGCCGGATCAAGAGCTACCAACTCTTTTTCCG
AAGGTAACTGGCTTCAGCAGAGCGCAGATACCAAATACTGTCCTTCTAGTGTAGCCGTAGTTAGGCCACC
ACTTCAAGAACTCTGTAGCACCGCCTACATACCTCGCTCTGCTAATCCTGTTACCAGTGGCTGCTGCCAG
TGGCGATAAGTCGTGTCTTACCGGGTTGGACTCAAGACGATAGTTACCGGATAAGGCGCAGCGGTCGGGC
TGAACGGGGGGTTCGTGCACACAGCCCAGCTTGGAGCGAACGACCTACACCGAACTGAGATACCTACAGC
GTGAGCTATGAGAAAGCGCCACGCTTCCCGAAGGGAGAAAGGCGGACAGGTATCCGGTAAGCGGCAGGGT
CGGAACAGGAGAGCGCACGAGGGAGCTTCCAGGGGGAAACGCCTGGTATCTTTATAGTCCTGTCGGGTTT
CGCCACCTCTGACTTGAGCGTCGATTTTTGTGATGCTCGTCAGGGGGGCGGAGCCTATGGAAAAACGCCA
GCAACGCGGCCTTTTTACGGTTCCTGGCCTTTTGCTGGCCTTTTGCTCACATGTTCTTTCCTGCGTTATC
CCCTGATTCTGTGGATAACCGTATTACCGCCTTTGAGTGAGCTGATACCGCTCGCCGCAGCCGAACGACC
GAGCGCAGCGAGTCAGTGAGCGAGGAAGCGGAAGAGCGCCTGATGCGGTATTTTCTCCTTACGCATCTGT
GCGGTATTTCACACCGCAATGGTGCACTCTCAGTACAATCTGCTCTGATGCCGCATAGTTAAGCCAGTAT
ACACTCCGCTATCGCTACGTGACTGGGTCATGGCTGCGCCCCGACACCCGCCAACACCCGCTGACGCGCC
CTGACGGGCTTGTCTGCTCCCGGCATCCGCTTACAGACAAGCTGTGACCGTCTCCGGGAGCTGCATGTGT
CAGAGGTTTTCACCGTCATCACCGAAACGCGCGAGGCAGCTGCGGTAAAGCTCATCAGCGTGGTCGTGAA
GCGATTCACAGATGTCTGCCTGTTCATCCGCGTCCAGCTCGTTGAGTTTCTCCAGAAGCGTTAATGTCTG
GCTTCTGATAAAGCGGGCCATGTTAAGGGCGGTTTTTTCCTGTTTGGTCACTGATGCCTCCGTGTAAGGG
GGATTTCTGTTCATGGGGGTAATGATACCGATGAAACGAGAGAGGATGCTCACGATACGGGTTACTGATG
ATGAACATGCCCGGTTACTGGAACGTTGTGAGGGTAAACAACTGGCGGTATGGATGCGGCGGGACCAGAG
AAAAATCACTCAGGGTCAATGCCAGCGCTTCGTTAATACAGATGTAGGTGTTCCACAGGGTAGCCAGCAG
CATCCTGCGATGCAGATCCGGAACATAATGGTGCAGGGCGCTGACTTCCGCGTTTCCAGACTTTACGAAA
CACGGAAACCGAAGACCATTCATGTTGTTGCTCAGGTCGCAGACGTTTTGCAGCAGCAGTCGCTTCACGT
TCGCTCGCGTATCGGTGATTCATTCTGCTAACCAGTAAGGCAACCCCGCCAGCCTAGCCGGGTCCTCAAC
GACAGGAGCACGATCATGCGCACCCGTGGGGCCGCCATGCCGGCGATAATGGCCTGCTTCTCGCCGAAAC
GTTTGGTGGCGGGACCAGTGACGAAGGCTTGAGCGAGGGCGTGCAAGATTCCGAATACCGCAAGCGACAG
GCCGATCATCGTCGCGCTCCAGCGAAAGCGGTCCTCGCCGAAAATGACCCAGAGCGCTGCCGGCACCTGT
CCTACGAGTTGCATGATAAAGAAGACAGTCATAAGTGCGGCGACGATAGTCATGCCCCGCGCCCACCGGA
AGGAGCTGACTGGGTTGAAGGCTCTCAAGGGCATCGGTCGAGATCCCGGTGCCTAATGAGTGAGCTAACT
TACATTAATTGCGTTGCGCTCACTGCCCGCTTTCCAGTCGGGAAACCTGTCGTGCCAGCTGCATTAATGA
ATCGGCCAACGCGCGGGGAGAGGCGGTTTGCGTATTGGGCGCCAGGGTGGTTTTTCTTTTCACCAGTGAG
ACGGGCAACAGCTGATTGCCCTTCACCGCCTGGCCCTGAGAGAGTTGCAGCAAGCGGTCCACGCTGGTTT
GCCCCAGCAGGCGAAAATCCTGTTTGATGGTGGTTAACGGCGGGATATAACATGAGCTGTCTTCGGTATC
GTCGTATCCCACTACCGAGATATCCGCACCAACGCGCAGCCCGGACTCGGTAATGGCGCGCATTGCGCCC
AGCGCCATCTGATCGTTGGCAACCAGCATCGCAGTGGGAACGATGCCCTCATTCAGCATTTGCATGGTTT
GTTGAAAACCGGACATGGCACTCCAGTCGCCTTCCCGTTCCGCTATCGGCTGAATTTGATTGCGAGTGAG
ATATTTATGCCAGCCAGCCAGACGCAGACGCGCCGAGACAGAACTTAATGGGCCCGCTAACAGCGCGATT
TGCTGGTGACCCAATGCGACCAGATGCTCCACGCCCAGTCGCGTACCGTCTTCATGGGAGAAAATAATAC
TGTTGATGGGTGTCTGGTCAGAGACATCAAGAAATAACGCCGGAACATTAGTGCAGGCAGCTTCCACAGC
AATGGCATCCTGGTCATCCAGCGGATAGTTAATGATCAGCCCACTGACGCGTTGCGCGAGAAGATTGTGC
ACCGCCGCTTTACAGGCTTCGACGCCGCTTCGTTCTACCATCGACACCACCACGCTGGCACCCAGTTGAT
CGGCGCGAGATTTAATCGCCGCGACAATTTGCGACGGCGCGTGCAGGGCCAGACTGGAGGTGGCAACGCC
AATCAGCAACGACTGTTTGCCCGCCAGTTGTTGTGCCACGCGGTTGGGAATGTAATTCAGCTCCGCCATC
GCCGCTTCCACTTTTTCCCGCGTTTTCGCAGAAACGTGGCTGGCCTGGTTCACCACGCGGGAAACGGTCT
GATAAGAGACACCGGCATACTCTGCGACATCGTATAACGTTACTGGTTTCACATTCACCACCCTGAATTG
ACTCTCTTCCGGGCGCTATCATGCCATACCGCGAAAGGTTTTGCGCCATTCGATGGTGTCCGGGATCTCG
ACGCTCTCCCTTATGCGACTCCTGCATTAGGAAGCAGCCCAGTAGTAGGTTGAGGCCGTTGAGCACCGCC
GCCGCAAGGAATGGTGCATGCAAGGAGATGGCGCCCAACAGTCCCCCGGCCACGGGGCCTGCCACCATAC
CCACGCCGAAACAAGCGCTCATGAGCCCGAAGTGGCGAGCCCGATCTTCCCCATCGGTGATGTCGGCGAT
ATAGGCGCCAGCAACCGCACCTGTGGCGCCGGTGATGCCGGCCACGATGCGTCCGGCGTAGAGGATCGAG
ATCTCGATCCCGCGAAATTAATACGACTCACTATAGGGGAATTGTGAGCGGATAACAATTCCCCTCTAGA
AATAATTTTGTTTAACTTTAAGAAGGAGATATACCATGCATCATCATCATCATCACAGCAGCGGCAGAGA
AAACTTGTATTTCCAGGGCATGGCAGGGATATGTAGTCATCAGATGACTTTCGACACGTTTCAGAATAAG
GCCAATGTTTGCTGGGCAAAATCACTGGTCCCTATTCTCGAGACCGCAGGCATCAAGCTCAACGACAGGC
AGTGGTCACAAATTATCCAAGCGTTCAAAGAAGACAAGGCGTATTCCCCCGAGGTAGCATTAAACGAGAT
TTGTACTCGTATGTATGGAGTTGACCTCGATTCGGGATTGTTCTCCAAGCCATTAGTCTCTGTCTATTAC
GCAGACAACCACTGGGACAACAGACCAGGAGGGAAAATGTTTGGCTTCAACCCCGAGGCGGCGTCCATCC
TGGAGAGAAAATATCCCTTCACCAAGGGTAAATGGAATATCAACAAACAAATTTGTGTTACTACAAGACG
GATTGAGGACTTCAACCCTACTACTAACATAATACCAGCCAATCGGCGACTACCACACTCTCTGGTAGCC
GAACATCGACCGGTCAAAGGTGAACGCATGGAGTGGCTTGTCAACAAAATTAATGGACATCATGTACTTT
TGGTCTCCGGCTATAATCTTGCACTTCCTACAAAGCGGGTGACGTGGGTAGCACCATTAGGTGTAAGAGG
AGCTGACTATACATATAATCTAGAACTAGGTCTGCCAGCTACATTGGGTCGGTATGACCTCGTCGTCATA
AACATTCATACGCCTTTTAGGATTCATCACTACCAGCAGTGTGTGGACCATGCTATGAAGTTACAAATGC
TCGGTGGGGATTCTCTGCGATTACTTAAACCTGGAGGTAGCTTATTGATCCGAGCCTACGGTTACGCTGA
TCGAACCTCGGAACGTGTCATTTGCGTCCTGGGCCGTAAATTCAGGAGCTCCAGAGCACTAAAACCGCCC
TGTGTCACGTCAAATACAGAAATGTTCTTTCTGTTCTCGAATTTTGATAACGGGCGTCGTAACTTTACAA
CGCATGTGATGAATAACCAGTTAAACGCCGCTTTCGTGGGCCAAGTGACACGGGCAGGATGCCTAGTGCC
CAGGGGTTCTTCGTCCGGCCTCAACGATATATTTGAGGCTCAAAAAATCGAATGGCACGAGTAATAAGCA
GAGAACCTCTACTTCCAATCTGATGACGAAGCTTGCGGCCGCACTCGAGCACCACCACCACCACCACTGA
GATCCGGCTGCTAACAAAGCCCGAAAGGAAGCTGAGTTGGCTGCTGCCACCGCTGAGCAATAACTAGCAT
AACCCCTTGGGGCCTCTAAACGGGTCTTGAGGGGTTTTTTGCTGAAAGGAGGAACTATATCC
